>Addgene plasmid #183775 | pAAV-CAG-SV40NLSf-GFP-3xmiR122-WPRE-HGHpA | depositor full sequence | sequence record 356204 | pAAV-CAG-SV40NLSf-GFP-3xmiR122-WPRE-HGHpA sequence 6055 bps
CCTGCAGGCAGCTGCGCGCTCGCTCGCTCACTGAGGCCGCCCGGGCGTCGGGCGACCTTTGGTCGCCCGG
CCTCAGTGAGCGAGCGAGCGCGCAGAGAGGGAGTGGCCAACTCCATCACTAGGGGTTCCTGCGGCCGCAC
GCGTAACACTAGTTATTAATAGTAATCAATTACGGGGTCATTAGTTCATAGCCCATATATGGAGTTCCGC
GTTACATAACTTACGGTAAATGGCCCGCCTGGCTGACCGCCCAACGACCCCCGCCCATTGACGTCAATAA
TGACGTATGTTCCCATAGTAACGCCAATAGGGACTTTCCATTGACGTCAATGGGTGGAGTATTTACGGTA
AACTGCCCACTTGGCAGTACATCAAGTGTATCATATGCCAAGTACGCCCCCTATTGACGTCAATGACGGT
AAATGGCCCGCCTGGCATTATGCCCAGTACATGACCTTATGGGACTTTCCTACTTGGCAGTACATCTACG
TATTAGTCATCGCTATTACCATGGTCGAGGTGAGCCCCACGTTCTGCTTCACTCTCCCCATCTCCCCCCC
CTCCCCACCCCCAATTTTGTATTTATTTATTTTTTAATTATTTTGTGCAGCGATGGGGGCGGGGGGGGGG
GGGGGGCGCGCGCCAGGCGGGGCGGGGCGGGGCGAGGGGCGGGGCGGGGCGAGGCGGAGAGGTGCGGCGG
CAGCCAATCAGAGCGGCGCGCTCCGAAAGTTTCCTTTTATGGCGAGGCGGCGGCGGCGGCGGCCCTATAA
AAAGCGAAGCGCGCGGCGGGCGGGAGTCGCTGCGCGCTGCCTTCGCCCCGTGCCCCGCTCCGCCGCCGCC
TCGCGCCGCCCGCCCCGGCTCTGACTGACCGCGTTACTCCCACAGGTGAGCGGGCGGGACGGCCCTTCTC
CTCCGGGCTGTAATTAGCGCTTGGTTTAATGACGGCTTGTTTCTTTTCTGTGGCTGCGTGAAAGCCTTGA
GGGGCTCCGGGAGCGCCGGCAGGAAGGAAATGGGCGGGGAGGGCCTTCGTGCGTCGCCGCGCCGCCGTCC
CCTTCTCCCTCTCCAGCCTCGGGGCTGTCCGCGGGGGGACGGCTGCCTTCGGGGGGGACGGGGCAGGGCG
GGGTTCGGCTTCTGGCGTGTGACCGGCGGCTCTAGAGCCTCTGCTAACCATGTTCATGCCTTCTTCTTTT
TCCTACAGCTCCTGGGCAACGTGCTGGTTATTGTGCTGTCTCATCATTTTGGCAAAGAATTGCGGCCCAA
CGGTACCGCCACCATGTCTAGTGATGATGAGGCTACTGCTGACTCTCAACATTCTACTCCTCCAAAAAAG
AAGAGAAAGGTAGAAGACCCCATGGTGAGCAAGGGCGAGGAGCTGTTCACCGGGGTGGTGCCCATCCTGG
TCGAGCTGGACGGCGACGTAAACGGCCACAAGTTCAGCGTGTCCGGCGAGGGCGAGGGCGATGCCACCTA
CGGCAAGCTGACCCTGAAGTTCATCTGCACCACCGGCAAGCTGCCCGTGCCCTGGCCCACCCTCGTGACC
ACCCTGACCTACGGCGTGCAGTGCTTCAGCCGCTACCCCGACCACATGAAGCAGCACGACTTCTTCAAGT
CCGCCATGCCCGAAGGCTACGTCCAGGAGCGCACCATCTTCTTCAAGGACGACGGCAACTACAAGACCCG
CGCCGAGGTGAAGTTCGAGGGCGACACCCTGGTGAACCGCATCGAGCTGAAGGGCATCGACTTCAAGGAG
GACGGCAACATCCTGGGGCACAAGCTGGAGTACAACTACAACAGCCACAACGTCTATATCATGGCCGACA
AGCAGAAGAACGGCATCAAGGTGAACTTCAAGATCCGCCACAACATCGAGGACGGCAGCGTGCAGCTCGC
CGACCACTACCAGCAGAACACCCCCATCGGCGACGGCCCCGTGCTGCTGCCCGACAACCACTACCTGAGC
ACCCAGTCCGCCCTGAGCAAAGACCCCAACGAGAAGCGCGATCACATGGTCCTGCTGGAGTTCGTGACCG
CCGCCGGGATCACTCTCGGCATGGACGAGCTGTACAAGTAAGAATTCACCGGTCAAACACCATTGTCACA
CTCCATACTATCAAACACCATTGTCACACTCCAGATCAACAAACACCATTGTCACACTCCACGCCGGCGA
AGCTTATCGATAATCAACCTCTGGATTACAAAATTTGTGAAAGATTGACTGGTATTCTTAACTATGTTGC
TCCTTTTACGCTATGTGGATACGCTGCTTTAATGCCTTTGTATCATGCTATTGCTTCCCGTATGGCTTTC
ATTTTCTCCTCCTTGTATAAATCCTGGTTGCTGTCTCTTTATGAGGAGTTGTGGCCCGTTGTCAGGCAAC
GTGGCGTGGTGTGCACTGTGTTTGCTGACGCAACCCCCACTGGTTGGGGCATTGCCACCACCTGTCAGCT
CCTTTCCGGGACTTTCGCTTTCCCCCTCCCTATTGCCACGGCGGAACTCATCGCCGCCTGCCTTGCCCGC
TGCTGGACAGGGGCTCGGCTGTTGGGCACTGACAATTCCGTGGTGTTGTCGGGGAAATCATCGTCCTTTC
CTTGGCTGCTCGCCTATGTTGCCACCTGGATTCTGCGCGGGACGTCCTTCTGCTACGTCCCTTCGGCCCT
CAATCCAGCGGACCTTCCTTCCCGCGGCCTGCTGCCGGCTCTGCGGCCTCTTCCGCGTCTTCGCCTTCGC
CCTCAGACGAGTCGGATCTCCCTTTGGGCCGCCTCCCCGCATCGATACCGAGCGCTGCTCGAGAGATCTA
CGGGTGGCATCCCTGTGACCCCTCCCCAGTGCCTCTCCTGGCCCTGGAAGTTGCCACTCCAGTGCCCACC
AGCCTTGTCCTAATAAAATTAAGTTGCATCATTTTGTCTGACTAGGTGTCCTTCTATAATATTATGGGGT
GGAGGGGGGTGGTATGGAGCAAGGGGCAAGTTGGGAAGACAACCTGTAGGGCCTGCGGGGTCTATTGGGA
ACCAAGCTGGAGTGCAGTGGCACAATCTTGGCTCACTGCAATCTCCGCCTCCTGGGTTCAAGCGATTCTC
CTGCCTCAGCCTCCCGAGTTGTTGGGATTCCAGGCATGCATGACCAGGCTCAGCTAATTTTTGTTTTTTT
GGTAGAGACGGGGTTTCACCATATTGGCCAGGCTGGTCTCCAACTCCTAATCTCAGGTGATCTACCCACC
TTGGCCTCCCAAATTGCTGGGATTACAGGCGTGAACCACTGCTCCCTTCCCTGTCCTTCTGATTTTGTAG
GTAACCACGTGCGGACCGAGCGGCCGCAGGAACCCCTAGTGATGGAGTTGGCCACTCCCTCTCTGCGCGC
TCGCTCGCTCACTGAGGCCGGGCGACCAAAGGTCGCCCGACGCCCGGGCTTTGCCCGGGCGGCCTCAGTG
AGCGAGCGAGCGCGCAGCTGCCTGCAGGGGCGCCTGATGCGGTATTTTCTCCTTACGCATCTGTGCGGTA
TTTCACACCGCATA
[95 nt withheld, positions 3515-3609]
T
[46 nt withheld, positions 3611-3656]
C
[141 nt withheld, positions 3658-3798]
CCTTTGACGTTGGAGTCCACGTTCTTT
[37 nt withheld, positions 3826-3862]
ACTCTATCTCGGGCTATTCTTTTGATTTATAAGGGATTTTGCCGATTTCGGTCTATTGGTTAAAAAATGA
GCTGATTTAACAAAAATTTAACGCGAATTTTAACAAAATATTAACGTTTACAATTTTATGGTGCACTCTC
AGTACAATCTGCTCTGATGCCGCATAGTTAAGCCAGCCCCGACACCCGCCAACACCCGCTGACGCGCCCT
GACGGGCTTGTCTGCTCCCGGCATCCGCTTACAGACAAGCTGTGACCGTCTCCGGGAGCTGCATGTGTCA
GAGGTTTTCACCGTCATCACCGAAACGCGCGAGACGAAAGGGCCTCGTGATACGCCTATTTTTATAGGTT
AATGTCATGATAATAATGGTTTCTTAGACGTCAGGTGGCACTTTTCGGGGAAATGTGCGCGGAACCCCTA
TTTGTTTATTTTTCTAAATACATTCAAATATGTATCCGCTCATGAGACAATAACCCTGATAAATGCTTCA
ATAATATTGAAAAAGGAAGAGTATGAGTATTCAACATTTCCGTGTCGCCCTTATTCCCTTTTTTGCGGCA
TTTTGCCTTCCTGTTTTTGCTCACCCAGAAACGCTGGTGAAAGTAAAAGATGCTGAAGATCAGTTGGGTG
CACGAGTGGGTTACATCGAACTGGATCTCAACAGCGGTAAGATCCTTGAGAGTTTTCGCCCCGAAGAACG
TTTTCCAATGATGAGCACTTTTAAAGTTCTGCTATGTGGCGCGGTATTATCCCGTATTGACGCCGGGCAA
GAGCAACTCGGTCGCCGCATACACTATTCTCAGAATGACTTGGTTGAGTACTCACCAGTCACAGAAAAGC
ATCTTACGGATGGCATGACAGTAAGAGAATTATGCAGTGCTGCCATAACCATGAGTGATAACACTGCGGC
CAACTTACTTCTGACAACGATCGGAGGACCGAAGGAGCTAACCGCTTTTTTGCACAACATGGGGGATCAT
GTAACTCGCCTTGATCGTTGGGAACCGGAGCTGAATGAAGCCATACCAAACGACGAGCGTGACACCACGA
TGCCTGTAGCAATGGCAACAACGTTGCGCAAACTATTAACTGGCGAACTACTTACTCTAGCTTCCCGGCA
ACAATTAATAGACTGGATGGAGGCGGATAAAGTTGCAGGACCACTTCTGCGCTCGGCCCTTCCGGCTGGC
TGGTTTATTGCTGATAAATCTGGAGCCGGTGAGCGTGGGTCTCGCGGTATCATTGCAGCACTGGGGCCAG
ATGGTAAGCCCTCCCGTATCGTAGTTATCTACACGACGGGGAGTCAGGCAACTATGGATGAACGAAATAG
ACAGATCGCTGAGATAGGTGCCTCACTGATTAAGCATTGGTAACTGTCAGACCAAGTTTACTCATATATA
CTTTAGATTGATTTAAAACTTCATTTTTAATTTAAAAGGATCTAGGTGAAGATCCTTTTTGATAATCTCA
TGACCAAAATCCCTTAACGTGAGTTTTCGTTCCACTGAGCGTCAGACCCCGTAGAAAAGATCAAAGGATC
TTCTTGAGATCCTTTTTTTCTGCGCGTAATCTGCTGCTTGCAAACAAAAAAACCACCGCTACCAGCGGTG
GTTTGTTTGCCGGATCAAGAGCTACCAACTCTTTTTCCGAAGGTAACTGGCTTCAGCAGAGCGCAGATAC
CAAATACTGTTCTTCTAGTGTAGCCGTAGTTAGGCCACCACTTCAAGAACTCTGTAGCACCGCCTACATA
CCTCGCTCTGCTAATCCTGTTACCAGTGGCTGCTGCCAGTGGCGATAAGTCGTGTCTTACCGGGTTGGAC
TCAAGACGATAGTTACCGGATAAGGCGCAGCGGTCGGGCTGAACGGGGGGTTCGTGCACACAGCCCAGCT
TGGAGCGAACGACCTACACCGAACTGAGATACCTACAGCGTGAGCTATGAGAAAGCGCCACGCTTCCCGA
AGGGAGAAAGGCGGACAGGTATCCGGTAAGCGGCAGGGTCGGAACAGGAGAGCGCACGAGGGAGCTTCCA
GGGGGAAACGCCTGGTATCTTTATAGTCCTGTCGGGTTTCGCCACCTCTGACTTGAGCGTCGATTTTTGT
GATGCTCGTCAGGGGGGCGGAGCCTATGGAAAAACGCCAGCAACGCGGCCTTTTTACGGTTCCTGGCCTT
TTGCTGGCCTTTTGCTCACATGT
Features (pLannotate 1.2.2; 19 found; start..end, strand, type, name):
     12..39      +  repeat_region  AAV2 ITR (fragment): inverted terminal repeat of adeno-associated virus serotype 2 inverted
     68..95      +  repeat_region  AAV2 ITR (fragment): inverted terminal repeat of adeno-associated virus serotype 2 inverted
    210..513     +  enhancer       CMV enhancer: human cytomegalovirus immediate early enhancer
    515..792     +  promoter       chicken β-actin promoter: No description available
    793..928     +  intron         hybrid intron (fragment): hybrid between chicken β-actin (CBA) and minute virus of mice (MMV) introns (Gray et al., 2011)
    993..1198    +  intron         chimeric intron (fragment): chimera between introns from chicken β-actin and rabbit β-globin
   1196..1258    +  CDS            HBB (fragment): HBB_LEPEU - Experimental evidence at protein level: Swiss-Prot protein existence level 1. Involved in oxygen transport from the lung to the various peripheral tissues. From Lepus europaeus (European hare).
   1322..1342    +  CDS            SV40 NLS: nuclear localization signal of SV40 (simian virus 40) large T antigen
   1352..2071    +  CDS            EGFP: the original enhanced GFP (Yang et al., 1996) mammalian codon-optimized
   2182..2770    +  misc_feature   WPRE: woodchuck hepatitis virus posttranscriptional regulatory element
   2802..3278    +  polyA_signal   hGH poly(A) signal: human growth hormone polyadenylation signal
   3318..3458    +  repeat_region  AAV2 ITR: inverted terminal repeat of adeno-associated virus serotype 2 inverted
   3463..3514    -  misc_feature   bom (fragment): basis of mobility region from pBR322
   3533..3988    +  rep_origin     f1 ori (sequence partly withheld): f1 bacteriophage origin of replication; arrow indicates direction of (+) strand synthesis
   3989..4038    -  misc_feature   bom (fragment): basis of mobility region from pBR322
   4140..4175    -  CDS            rop (fragment): Rop protein, which maintains plasmids at low copy number; rop
   4270..4374    +  promoter       AmpR promoter: bla
   4375..5235    +  CDS            AmpR: β-lactamase; bla; confers resistance to ampicillin, carbenicillin, and related antibiotics
   5406..5994    +  rep_origin     ori: high-copy-number ColE1/pMB1/pBR322/pUC origin of replication
