>Addgene plasmid #183775 | pAAV-CAG-SV40NLSf-GFP-3xmiR122-WPRE-HGHpA | addgene full sequence | sequence record 360688 | Addgene NGS Result
CCTGCAGGCAGCTGCGCGCTCGCTCGCTCACTGAGGCCGCCCGGGCGTCGGGCGACCTTTGGTCGCCCGG
CCTCAGTGAGCGAGCGAGCGCGCAGAGAGGGAGTGGCCAACTCCATCACTAGGGGTTCCTGCGGCCGCAC
GCGTAACACTAGTTATTAATAGTAATCAATTACGGGGTCATTAGTTCATAGCCCATATATGGAGTTCCGC
GTTACATAACTTACGGTAAATGGCCCGCCTGGCTGACCGCCCAACGACCCCCGCCCATTGACGTCAATAA
TGACGTATGTTCCCATAGTAACGCCAATAGGGACTTTCCATTGACGTCAATGGGTGGAGTATTTACGGTA
AACTGCCCACTTGGCAGTACATCAAGTGTATCATATGCCAAGTACGCCCCCTATTGACGTCAATGACGGT
AAATGGCCCGCCTGGCATTATGCCCAGTACATGACCTTATGGGACTTTCCTACTTGGCAGTACATCTACG
TATTAGTCATCGCTATTACCATGGTCGAGGTGAGCCCCACGTTCTGCTTCACTCTCCCCATCTCCCCCCC
CTCCCCACCCCCAATTTTGTATTTATTTATTTTTTAATTATTTTGTGCAGCGATGGGGGCGGGGGGGGGG
GGGGGGCGCGCGCCRGGSGGGGSGGGGGGGGGSGGGGGGSGGGGSGGGGSGRGGCGGRGAGGKGCGGCGG
CAGCCAATCAGAGCGGCGCGCTCCGAAAGTTTCCTTTTATGGCGAGGCGGCGGCGGCGGCGGCCCTATAA
AAAGCGAAGCGCGCGGCGGGCGGGAGTCGCTGCGCGCTGCCTTCGCCCCGTGCCCCGCTCCGCCGCCGCC
TCGCGCCGCCCGCCCCGGCTCTGACTGACCGCGTTACTCCCACAGGTGAGCGGGCGGGACGGCCCTTCTC
CTCCGGGCTGTAATTAGCGCTTGGTTTAATGACGGCTTGTTTCTTTTCTGTGGCTGCGTGAAAGCCTTGA
GGGGCTCCGGGAGCGCCGGCAGGAAGGAAATGGGCGGGGAGGGCCTTCGTGCGTCGCCGCGCCGCCGTCC
CCTTCTCCCTCTCCAGCCTCGGGGCTGTCCGCGGGGGGACGGCTGCCTTCGGGGGGGACGGGGCAGGGCG
GGGTTCGGCTTCTGGCGTGTGACCGGCGGCTCTAGAGCCTCTGCTAACCATGTTCATGCCTTCTTCTTTT
TCCTACAGCTCCTGGGCAACGTGCTGGTTATTGTGCTGTCTCATCATTTTGGCAAAGAATTGCGGCCCAA
CGGTACCGCCACCATGTCTAGTGATGATGAGGCTACTGCTGACTCTCAACATTCTACTCCTCCAAAAAAG
AAGAGAAAGGTAGAAGACCCCATGGTGAGCAAGGGCGAGGAGCTGTTCACCGGGGTGGTGCCCATCCTGG
TCGAGCTGGACGGCGACGTAAACGGCCACAAGTTCAGCGTGTCCGGCGAGGGCGAGGGCGATGCCACCTA
CGGCAAGCTGACCCTGAAGTTCATCTGCACCACCGGCAAGCTGCCCGTGCCCTGGCCCACCCTCGTGACC
ACCCTGACCTACGGCGTGCAGTGCTTCAGCCGCTACCCCGACCACATGAAGCAGCACGACTTCTTCAAGT
CCGCCATGCCCGAAGGCTACGTCCAGGAGCGCACCATCTTCTTCAAGGACGACGGCAACTACAAGACCCG
CGCCGAGGTGAAGTTCGAGGGCGACACCCTGGTGAACCGCATCGAGCTGAAGGGCATCGACTTCAAGGAG
GACGGCAACATCCTGGGGCACAAGCTGGAGTACAACTACAACAGCCACAACGTCTATATCATGGCCGACA
AGCAGAAGAACGGCATCAAGGTGAACTTCAAGATCCGCCACAACATCGAGGACGGCAGCGTGCAGCTCGC
CGACCACTACCAGCAGAACACCCCCATCGGCGACGGCCCCGTGCTGCTGCCCGACAACCACTACCTGAGC
ACCCAGTCCGCCCTGAGCAAAGACCCCAACGAGAAGCGCGATCACATGGTCCTGCTGGAGTTCGTGACCG
CCGCCGGGATCACTCTCGGCATGGACGAGCTGTACAAGTAAGAATTCACCGGTCAAACACCATTGTCACA
CTCCATACTATCAAACACCATTGTCACACTCCAGATCAACAAACACCATTGTCACACTCCACGCCGGCGA
AGCTTATCGATAATCAACCTCTGGATTACAAAATTTGTGAAAGATTGACTGGTATTCTTAACTATGTTGC
TCCTTTTACGCTATGTGGATACGCTGCTTTAATGCCTTTGTATCATGCTATTGCTTCCCGTATGGCTTTC
ATTTTCTCCTCCTTGTATAAATCCTGGTTGCTGTCTCTTTATGAGGAGTTGTGGCCCGTTGTCAGGCAAC
GTGGCGTGGTGTGCACTGTGTTTGCTGACGCAACCCCCACTGGTTGGGGCATTGCCACCACCTGTCAGCT
CCTTTCCGGGACTTTCGCTTTCCCCCTCCCTATTGCCACGGCGGAACTCATCGCCGCCTGCCTTGCCCGC
TGCTGGACAGGGGCTCGGCTGTTGGGCACTGACAATTCCGTGGTGTTGTCGGGGAAATCATCGTCCTTTC
CTTGGCTGCTCGCCTATGTTGCCACCTGGATTCTGCGCGGGACGTCCTTCTGCTACGTCCCTTCGGCCCT
CAATCCAGCGGACCTTCCTTCCCGCGGCCTGCTGCCGGCTCTGCGGCCTCTTCCGCGTCTTCGCCTTCGC
CCTCAGACGAGTCGGATCTCCCTTTGGGCCGCCTCCCCGCATCGATACCGAGCGCTGCTCGAGAGATCTA
CGGGTGGCATCCCTGTGACCCCTCCCCAGTGCCTCTCCTGGCCCTGGAAGTTGCCACTCCAGTGCCCACC
AGCCTTGTCCTAATAAAATTAAGTTGCATCATTTTGTCTGACTAGGTGTCCTTCTATAATATTATGGGGT
GGAGGGGGGTGGTATGGAGCAAGGGGCAAGTTGGGAAGACAACCTGTAGGGCCTGCGGGGTCTATTGGGA
ACCAAGCTGGAGTGCAGTGGCACAATCTTGGCTCACTGCAATCTCCGCCTCCTGGGTTCAAGCGATTCTC
CTGCCTCAGCCTCCCGAGTTGTTGGGATTCCAGGCATGCATGACCAGGCTCAGCTAATTTTTGTTTTTTT
GGTAGAGACGGGGTTTCACCATATTGGCCAGGCTGGTCTCCAACTCCTAATCTCAGGTGATCTACCCACC
TTGGCCTCCCAAATTGCTGGGATTACAGGCGTGAACCACTGCTCCCTTCCCTGTCCTTCTGATTTTGTAG
GTAACCACGTGCGGACCGAGCGGCCGCAGGAACCCCTAGTGATGGAGTTGGCCACTCCCTCTCTGCGCGC
TCGCTCGCTCACTGAGGCCGGGCGACCAAAGGTCGCCCGACGCCCGGGCTTTGCCCGGGCGGCCTCAGTG
AGCGAGCGAGCGCGCAGCTGCCTGCAGGGGCGCCTGATGCGGTATTTTCTCCTTACGCATCTGTGCGGTA
TTTCACACCGCATA
[95 nt withheld, positions 3515-3609]
T
[46 nt withheld, positions 3611-3656]
C
[141 nt withheld, positions 3658-3798]
CCTTTGACGTTGGAGTCCACGTTCTTT
[37 nt withheld, positions 3826-3862]
ACTCTATCTCGGGCTATTCTTTTGATTTATAAGGGATTTTGCCGATTTCGGTCTATTGGTTAAAAAATGA
GCTGATTTAACAAAAATTTAACGCGAATTTTAACAAAATATTAACGTTTACAATTTTATGGTGCACTCTC
AGTACAATCTGCTCTGATGCCGCATAGTTAAGCCAGCCCCGACACCCGCCAACACCCGCTGACGCGCCCT
GACGGGCTTGTCTGCTCCCGGCATCCGCTTACAGACAAGCTGTGACCGTCTCCGGGAGCTGCATGTGTCA
GAGGTTTTCACCGTCATCACCGAAACGCGCGAGACGAAAGGGCCTCGTGATACGCCTATTTTTATAGGTT
AATGTCATGATAATAATGGTTTCTTAGACGTCAGGTGGCACTTTTCGGGGAAATGTGCGCGGAACCCCTA
TTTGTTTATTTTTCTAAATACATTCAAATATGTATCCGCTCATGAGACAATAACCCTGATAAATGCTTCA
ATAATATTGAAAAAGGAAGAGTATGAGTATTCAACATTTCCGTGTCGCCCTTATTCCCTTTTTTGCGGCA
TTTTGCCTTCCTGTTTTTGCTCACCCAGAAACGCTGGTGAAAGTAAAAGATGCTGAAGATCAGTTGGGTG
CACGAGTGGGTTACATCGAACTGGATCTCAACAGCGGTAAGATCCTTGAGAGTTTTCGCCCCGAAGAACG
TTTTCCAATGATGAGCACTTTTAAAGTTCTGCTATGTGGCGCGGTATTATCCCGTATTGACGCCGGGCAA
GAGCAACTCGGTCGCCGCATACACTATTCTCAGAATGACTTGGTTGAGTACTCACCAGTCACAGAAAAGC
ATCTTACGGATGGCATGACAGTAAGAGAATTATGCAGTGCTGCCATAACCATGAGTGATAACACTGCGGC
CAACTTACTTCTGACAACGATCGGAGGACCGAAGGAGCTAACCGCTTTTTTGCACAACATGGGGGATCAT
GTAACTCGCCTTGATCGTTGGGAACCGGAGCTGAATGAAGCCATACCAAACGACGAGCGTGACACCACGA
TGCCTGTAGCAATGGCAACAACGTTGCGCAAACTATTAACTGGCGAACTACTTACTCTAGCTTCCCGGCA
ACAATTAATAGACTGGATGGAGGCGGATAAAGTTGCAGGACCACTTCTGCGCTCGGCCCTTCCGGCTGGC
TGGTTTATTGCTGATAAATCTGGAGCCGGTGAGCGTGGGTCTCGCGGTATCATTGCAGCACTGGGGCCAG
ATGGTAAGCCCTCCCGTATCGTAGTTATCTACACGACGGGGAGTCAGGCAACTATGGATGAACGAAATAG
ACAGATCGCTGAGATAGGTGCCTCACTGATTAAGCATTGGTAACTGTCAGACCAAGTTTACTCATATATA
CTTTAGATTGATTTAAAACTTCATTTTTAATTTAAAAGGATCTAGGTGAAGATCCTTTTTGATAATCTCA
TGACCAAAATCCCTTAACGTGAGTTTTCGTTCCACTGAGCGTCAGACCCCGTAGAAAAGATCAAAGGATC
TTCTTGAGATCCTTTTTTTCTGCGCGTAATCTGCTGCTTGCAAACAAAAAAACCACCGCTACCAGCGGTG
GTTTGTTTGCCGGATCAAGAGCTACCAACTCTTTTTCCGAAGGTAACTGGCTTCAGCAGAGCGCAGATAC
CAAATACTGTTCTTCTAGTGTAGCCGTAGTTAGGCCACCACTTCAAGAACTCTGTAGCACCGCCTACATA
CCTCGCTCTGCTAATCCTGTTACCAGTGGCTGCTGCCAGTGGCGATAAGTCGTGTCTTACCGGGTTGGAC
TCAAGACGATAGTTACCGGATAAGGCGCAGCGGTCGGGCTGAACGGGGGGTTCGTGCACACAGCCCAGCT
TGGAGCGAACGACCTACACCGAACTGAGATACCTACAGCGTGAGCTATGAGAAAGCGCCACGCTTCCCGA
AGGGAGAAAGGCGGACAGGTATCCGGTAAGCGGCAGGGTCGGAACAGGAGAGCGCACGAGGGAGCTTCCA
GGGGGAAACGCCTGGTATCTTTATAGTCCTGTCGGGTTTCGCCACCTCTGACTTGAGCGTCGATTTTTGT
GATGCTCGTCAGGGGGGCGGAGCCTATGGAAAAACGCCAGCAACGCGGCCTTTTTACGGTTCCTGGCCTT
TTGCTGGCCTTTTGCTCACATGT
Features (pLannotate 1.2.2; 19 found; start..end, strand, type, name):
     12..39      +  repeat_region  AAV2 ITR (fragment): inverted terminal repeat of adeno-associated virus serotype 2 inverted
     68..95      +  repeat_region  AAV2 ITR (fragment): inverted terminal repeat of adeno-associated virus serotype 2 inverted
    210..513     +  enhancer       CMV enhancer: human cytomegalovirus immediate early enhancer
    515..792     +  promoter       chicken β-actin promoter: No description available
    793..928     +  intron         hybrid intron (fragment): hybrid between chicken β-actin (CBA) and minute virus of mice (MMV) introns (Gray et al., 2011)
    993..1198    +  intron         chimeric intron (fragment): chimera between introns from chicken β-actin and rabbit β-globin
   1196..1258    +  CDS            HBB (fragment): HBB_LEPEU - Experimental evidence at protein level: Swiss-Prot protein existence level 1. Involved in oxygen transport from the lung to the various peripheral tissues. From Lepus europaeus (European hare).
   1322..1342    +  CDS            SV40 NLS: nuclear localization signal of SV40 (simian virus 40) large T antigen
   1352..2071    +  CDS            EGFP: the original enhanced GFP (Yang et al., 1996) mammalian codon-optimized
   2182..2770    +  misc_feature   WPRE: woodchuck hepatitis virus posttranscriptional regulatory element
   2802..3278    +  polyA_signal   hGH poly(A) signal: human growth hormone polyadenylation signal
   3318..3458    +  repeat_region  AAV2 ITR: inverted terminal repeat of adeno-associated virus serotype 2 inverted
   3463..3514    -  misc_feature   bom (fragment): basis of mobility region from pBR322
   3533..3988    +  rep_origin     f1 ori (sequence partly withheld): f1 bacteriophage origin of replication; arrow indicates direction of (+) strand synthesis
   3989..4038    -  misc_feature   bom (fragment): basis of mobility region from pBR322
   4140..4175    -  CDS            rop (fragment): Rop protein, which maintains plasmids at low copy number; rop
   4270..4374    +  promoter       AmpR promoter: bla
   4375..5235    +  CDS            AmpR: β-lactamase; bla; confers resistance to ampicillin, carbenicillin, and related antibiotics
   5406..5994    +  rep_origin     ori: high-copy-number ColE1/pMB1/pBR322/pUC origin of replication
