[The description below was written by a language model from this plasmid's Addgene catalogue record and pLannotate feature annotations shown in this document.]
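Description:
pAAV-CAG-SV40NLSf-GFP-3xmiR122-WPRE-HGHpA is a 6,055 bp AAV transfer (genome) plasmid used to package a nuclear-localized green fluorescent reporter into recombinant AAV particles. It is propagated in bacteria as a high-copy plasmid through a ColE1/pUC-type origin with ampicillin selection (AmpR under its own bla promoter), and the backbone also carries an f1 phage origin. The expression cassette is flanked by AAV2 inverted terminal repeats, which are the cis elements required for replication and encapsidation of the genome. The automated annotation finds a complete ITR on the 3′ side but only short fragments on the 5′ side, which may reflect how difficult these repeats are to sequence and annotate, or a truncated repeat. The use of a recombination-deficient host strain is consistent with the known instability of ITRs.

The payload is a synthetic 798 bp NLS-GFP insert, cloned between KpnI and EcoRI sites, in which the SV40 large T antigen nuclear localization signal is fused upstream of EGFP so that fluorescence concentrates in the nuclei of transduced cells. Expression is driven by the strong, broadly active CAG promoter, annotated here as the CMV enhancer, chicken β-actin promoter and chimeric β-actin/β-globin intron. Downstream of EGFP, the construct name and purpose indicate three repeats of a miR-122 target sequence. These are not called in the feature table but presumably lie in the unannotated gap before the WPRE. Because miR-122 is abundant in hepatocytes, these sites direct transcript silencing there, reducing liver expression. A WPRE enhances transcript expression and the human growth hormone polyadenylation signal terminates the message. The associated work concerns AAV transduction of endothelial cells in the central nervous system, where such a reporter serves to score transduced cells.
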