Addgene plasmid #183775: pAAV-CAG-SV40NLSf-GFP-3xmiR122-WPRE-HGHpA
Purpose: AAV genome with a CAG driven eGFP reporter with mR122 target sequence repeats to reduce transgene expression in hepatocytes.
Depositing lab: Ben Deverman. Depositing organization: Broad Institute. Publication: A High-Efficiency AAV for Endothelial Cell Transduction Throughout the Central Nervous System. Krolak T, Chan KY, Kaplan L, Huang Q, Wu J, Zheng Q, Kozareva V, Beddow T, Tobey IG, Pacouret S, Chen AT, Chan YA, Ryvkin D, Gu C, Deverman BE. Nat Cardiovasc Res. 2022 Apr;1(4):389-400. doi: 10.1038/s44161-022-00046-4. Epub 2022 Apr 13. PubMed 35571675.
Backbone
  Vector backbone: pAAV-CAG-3xmiR122-WPRE-HGHpA
  Backbone size w/o insert (bp): 5257
  Total vector size (bp): 6055
  Vector type: AAV
Growth in bacteria
  Bacterial resistance: Ampicillin, 100 μg/mL
  Growth temperature: 30°C
  Growth strain: NEB Stable
  Copy number: High Copy
Gene/Insert
  Gene/Insert name: NLS-GFP
  Species: Synthetic
  Insert size (bp): 798
  Mutation: NA
  Promoter: CAG
  Cloning method: Restriction Enzyme; 5′ cloning site KpnI (unknown if destroyed); 3′ cloning site EcoRI (unknown if destroyed)
  Sequencing primers: 5′ NA; 3′ NA
Terms and licenses: Academic/Nonprofit Terms; Industry Terms: Not Available to Industry
How to cite: pAAV-CAG-SV40NLSf-GFP-3xmiR122-WPRE-HGHpA was a gift from Ben Deverman (Addgene plasmid # 183775 ; http://n2t.net/addgene:183775 ; RRID:Addgene_183775)
